>Addgene plasmid #167812 | pET28b-MBP-bhaB5 | addgene full sequence | sequence record 331732 | Addgene NGS Result
TAATACGACTCACTATAGGGGAATTGTGAGCGGATAACAATTCCCCTCTAGAAATAATTTTGTTTAACTT
TAAGAAGGAGATATACCATGGGCAGCAGCCATCATCATCATCATCACAGCAGCGGCCTGGTGCCGCGCGG
CAGCCATATGAAAATCGAAGAAGGTAAACTGGTAATCTGGATTAACGGCGATAAAGGCTATAACGGTCTC
GCTGAAGTCGGTAAGAAATTCGAGAAAGATACCGGAATTAAAGTCACCGTTGAGCATCCGGATAAACTGG
AAGAGAAATTCCCACAGGTTGCGGCAACTGGCGATGGCCCTGACATTATCTTCTGGGCACACGACCGCTT
TGGTGGCTACGCTCAATCTGGCCTGTTGGCTGAAATCACCCCGGACAAAGCGTTCCAGGACAAGCTGTAT
CCGTTTACCTGGGATGCCGTACGTTACAACGGCAAGCTGATTGCTTACCCGATCGCTGTTGAAGCGTTAT
CGCTGATTTATAACAAAGATCTGCTGCCGAACCCGCCAAAAACCTGGGAAGAGATCCCGGCGCTGGATAA
AGAACTGAAAGCGAAAGGTAAGAGCGCGCTGATGTTCAACCTGCAAGAACCGTACTTCACCTGGCCGCTG
ATTGCTGCTGACGGGGGTTATGCGTTCAAGTATGAAAACGGCAAGTACGACATTAAAGACGTGGGCGTGG
ATAACGCTGGCGCGAAAGCGGGTCTGACCTTCCTGGTTGACCTGATTAAAAACAAACACATGAATGCAGA
CACCGATTACTCCATCGCAGAAGCTGCCTTTAATAAAGGCGAAACAGCGATGACCATCAACGGCCCGTGG
GCATGGTCCAACATCGACACCAGCAAAGTGAATTATGGTGTAACGGTACTGCCGACCTTCAAGGGTCAAC
CATCCAAACCGTTCGTTGGCGTGCTGAGCGCAGGTATTAACGCCGCCAGTCCGAACAAAGAGCTGGCGAA
AGAGTTCCTCGAAAACTATCTGCTGACTGATGAAGGTCTGGAAGCGGTTAATAAAGACAAACCGCTGGGT
GCCGTAGCGCTGAAGTCTTACGAGGAAGAGTTGGCGAAAGATCCACGTATTGCCGCCACCATGGAAAACG
CCCAGAAAGGTGAAATCATGCCGAACATCCCGCAGATGTCCGCTTTCTGGTATGCCGTGCGTACTGCGGT
GATCAACGCCGCCAGCGGTCGTCAGACTGTCGATGAAGCCCTGAAAGACGCGCAGACTAATTCGAGCTCC
CACCATCACCATCACCACGCGAATTCGGTACCGCTGGTTCCGCGTGGATCTGAGAACCTGTACTTCCAAT
CCATGTTGTCAGTGAAACAATCTAGTATAAATGAAGACCATAATAACTGGGATTTTTTTGGGCATTTTGT
TTTACGGAGCACAGGCTTCCCTTATGAATGGATGAAGGAACTTAAAATGCAACAAACCTTTGACTTAATC
TTTCAAAATGCGAAATGGGAACAGGTAGAGTCTAAGTTCAATCAAGAGTTAGCAATAAAAAGAGAGCAGT
TAAAGGCTTACTTCGATTCGGAAGACTTTCGTCAAGCTGTGTTTATATCTAATCCCGATATGTATCAACA
TATAGACCGATATATGAAGCATTTTCAATCTCATTCACGCCCATCAAAAGTGAAAAGAATTGAAAAAAAA
TTATTTACGTACCTTCAGCGCTTTTGTGGCAAGAATGAATCGGCAAGTTTTTTCGGACCATTAAATTACG
GTCAGGTTGAGCCAAATATTGACGAGTATTGGGACGGATCGTTTATTGAGACTAAAGATTTACAAAAGCG
GGAAGCATTCTTATCCTATTGGGCTGTTAAGGCATTGGCAAAAGCGGTTGCAAAAGAGAATGAGTTAGCA
CCATATGTCCCTTTGCAAATCCCGTCCTGGATTGTCGTACGCAAGGAGTATGTTGTGTTGTCCTCCGGAA
AACGGATTAATCTTCCGGCTTGGATGATGGAAATCATGCATTATATTCAAGAAACTTCTTCTTGTTTATG
GGAACTTCAAAATCATTTCAATCATATCGAAGCAGGACAATTGAAAGCATCGTTAGAGAAATTAATTTCT
AAAGGACTCATTCATAGAGAGTGGATAATCCCTTCCACCGTTGTACATCCACTACACCGTTTGCTTGAGC
AGCTAAGGGAGCTTCCAGATAGCCCTGCGAAGAATAAATGGTGTCAGGCACTTGACGAATTAGCATCTGA
GGTTACTAAACTAGCTAACTTACCGATCGTAGAAAAGCGAAGAAGTTTTGCTCACTTAGAAGAAACGTTT
ACCAAGCTAACAGGAGAACCTAGTCGTAGAGGAAAAGCTTCTCTTTACGCTGATCGCTTCATCTACTATG
AAGATGCACAAGGGCATATACAAGAATTTAGATTCGGTAAACCTTTTATTGAGGATTTACAAACGAAGCT
CGCTGGATCTTTGAATATGAGCGCTGCTTATGGAGAGGAAATATGGGCTTACTATCAAGAATTAGGAAGA
AACGTGTATGAGGACATGCAGGTAGAGGCGCGTAACGATGAAAAGAGACAACTCGCCAATTCTGGAATCC
CTTTTTCGTCGTTCATCAACAAACTGCGCCAAACGTACCCAGATGTCCCTCAACTACCAAAATCATCGTT
TTCGAATAAAATAGAGGCGATTATTAGAGAGAAAGGGACTGAACAGCGTGTTGTTAAGCTTACTTCTGAT
CAATTAAATGTTTTCCCTTCGAATCGTTCCTTTTATTCTTTACCGGATTTGTTTTTACAAGCGGAAAATA
TAGAAGCGTTACGTAACGGAGACGTGCAAATCATTCTCGCAAAGCTACACCACCACTTGTTAATGCATAA
TTGGATGACTTATTTTTATCAAGAAAAAGAGAGACTTGAAAGGGACCTGGTTCAACTCGTACAGAAGCTT
GATCATGAAGATGGAACCGTCCTATCGGGCCTTGAAATCATGAGAAGAAACAAAGCTTACTATGATTATC
CAACAACAGTCATTGAATATGCAGAGAAGCCGGACTCTAGCAAAGAGTCGATCAAGCTTACGGATCTTAT
TGTGGTTCGCAATGATGACGGACACCTTGAACTACAAGAAAAAAACACTTCCAGACCTATTGAATTATAT
GTTCCACTTGCTGATCAAGTGCACTATCTACCTTTTGCGATGTTTTCCAAACCGATGCTTCTCCATGTCC
CGATTTCTAGCGGGAAACATACACCACGAATTGTAATTGATGATGTCGTATACCAAAGAGAACGATGGTT
TTTTTATACAAAACAGCTGGTAGATCTGTTTCACCAACTACAAGGGCCTTTGCTATTAAAAAAAGTTGAG
GAATGGAGACAGGCAGAAGGAATACCAGAGGTGGTTTACATCAAGGGTTCTGATGTTCGAAAGCCTTATT
GGGTCGATTTTAAAAACTATTTTTCTCTTGAGTTAATGCAGCAAATTTTACTAGAAAATAATGAGATTAC
AATAGAGGAAATGCTGCCAGATCCTCATCATTTGTGGCTAAAGTCAAGAAAAGGGAGTCACTCGTGCGAG
TTACGGATGAGTGTTTATAAATTGGGGATTAAGGAGGTTTCTGAACATGCGTGAGCAATTCAGGGTAGCG
GTGATGTTCAGGCAGAATAAGCTAGCATGACTGGTGGACAGCAAATGGGTCGCGGATCCGAATTCGAGCT
CCGTCGACAAGCTTGCGGCCGCACTCGAGCACCACCACCACCACCACTGAGATCCGGCTGCTAACAAAGC
CCGAAAGGAAGCTGAGTTGGCTGCTGCCACCGCTGAGCAATAACTAGCATAACCCCTTGGGGCCTCTAAA
CGGGTCTTGAGGGGTTTTTTGCTGAAAGGAGGAACTATATCCGGATTGGCGAATGGG
[124 nt withheld, positions 3908-4031]
C
[91 nt withheld, positions 4033-4123]
A
[49 nt withheld, positions 4125-4173]
CCTTTGACGTTGGAGTCCACGTTCTTT
[37 nt withheld, positions 4201-4237]
ACCCTATCTCGGTCTATTCTTTTGATTTATAAGGGATTTTGCCGATTTCGGCCTATTGGTTAAAAAATGA
GCTGATTTAACAAAAATTTAACGCGAATTTTAACAAAATATTAACGCTTACAATTTAGGTGGCACTTTTC
GGGGAAATGTGCGCGGAACCCCTATTTGTTTATTTTTCTAAATACATTCAAATATGTATCCGCTCATGAA
TTAATTCTTAGAAAAACTCATCGAGCATCAAATGAAACTGCAATTTATTCATATCAGGATTATCAATACC
ATATTTTTGAAAAAGCCGTTTCTGTAATGAAGGAGAAAACTCACCGAGGCAGTTCCATAGGATGGCAAGA
TCCTGGTATCGGTCTGCGATTCCGACTCGTCCAACATCAATACAACCTATTAATTTCCCCTCGTCAAAAA
TAAGGTTATCAAGTGAGAAATCACCATGAGTGACGACTGAATCCGGTGAGAATGGCAAAAGTTTATGCAT
TTCTTTCCAGACTTGTTCAACAGGCCAGCCATTACGCTCGTCATCAAAATCACTCGCATCAACCAAACCG
TTATTCATTCGTGATTGCGCCTGAGCGAGACGAAATACGCGATCGCTGTTAAAAGGACAATTACAAACAG
GAATCGAATGCAACCGGCGCAGGAACACTGCCAGCGCATCAACAATATTTTCACCTGAATCAGGATATTC
TTCTAATACCTGGAATGCTGTTTTCCCGGGGATCGCAGTGGTGAGTAACCATGCATCATCAGGAGTACGG
ATAAAATGCTTGATGGTCGGAAGAGGCATAAATTCCGTCAGCCAGTTTAGTCTGACCATCTCATCTGTAA
CATCATTGGCAACGCTACCTTTGCCATGTTTCAGAAACAACTCTGGCGCATCGGGCTTCCCATACAATCG
ATAGATTGTCGCACCTGATTGCCCGACATTATCGCGAGCCCATTTATACCCATATAAATCAGCATCCATG
TTGGAATTTAATCGCGGCCTAGAGCAAGACGTTTCCCGTTGAATATGGCTCATAACACCCCTTGTATTAC
TGTTTATGTAAGCAGACAGTTTTATTGTTCATGACCAAAATCCCTTAACGTGAGTTTTCGTTCCACTGAG
CGTCAGACCCCGTAGAAAAGATCAAAGGATCTTCTTGAGATCCTTTTTTTCTGCGCGTAATCTGCTGCTT
GCAAACAAAAAAACCACCGCTACCAGCGGTGGTTTGTTTGCCGGATCAAGAGCTACCAACTCTTTTTCCG
AAGGTAACTGGCTTCAGCAGAGCGCAGATACCAAATACTGTCCTTCTAGTGTAGCCGTAGTTAGGCCACC
ACTTCAAGAACTCTGTAGCACCGCCTACATACCTCGCTCTGCTAATCCTGTTACCAGTGGCTGCTGCCAG
TGGCGATAAGTCGTGTCTTACCGGGTTGGACTCAAGACGATAGTTACCGGATAAGGCGCAGCGGTCGGGC
TGAACGGGGGGTTCGTGCACACAGCCCAGCTTGGAGCGAACGACCTACACCGAACTGAGATACCTACAGC
GTGAGCTATGAGAAAGCGCCACGCTTCCCGAAGGGAGAAAGGCGGACAGGTATCCGGTAAGCGGCAGGGT
CGGAACAGGAGAGCGCACGAGGGAGCTTCCAGGGGGAAACGCCTGGTATCTTTATAGTCCTGTCGGGTTT
CGCCACCTCTGACTTGAGCGTCGATTTTTGTGATGCTCGTCAGGGGGGCGGAGCCTATGGAAAAACGCCA
GCAACGCGGCCTTTTTACGGTTCCTGGCCTTTTGCTGGCCTTTTGCTCACATGTTCTTTCCTGCGTTATC
CCCTGATTCTGTGGATAACCGTATTACCGCCTTTGAGTGAGCTGATACCGCTCGCCGCAGCCGAACGACC
GAGCGCAGCGAGTCAGTGAGCGAGGAAGCGGAAGAGCGCCTGATGCGGTATTTTCTCCTTACGCATCTGT
GCGGTATTTCACACCGCAATGGTGCACTCTCAGTACAATCTGCTCTGATGCCGCATAGTTAAGCCAGTAT
ACACTCCGCTATCGCTACGTGACTGGGTCATGGCTGCGCCCCGACACCCGCCAACACCCGCTGACGCGCC
CTGACGGGCTTGTCTGCTCCCGGCATCCGCTTACAGACAAGCTGTGACCGTCTCCGGGAGCTGCATGTGT
CAGAGGTTTTCACCGTCATCACCGAAACGCGCGAGGCAGCTGCGGTAAAGCTCATCAGCGTGGTCGTGAA
GCGATTCACAGATGTCTGCCTGTTCATCCGCGTCCAGCTCGTTGAGTTTCTCCAGAAGCGTTAATGTCTG
GCTTCTGATAAAGCGGGCCATGTTAAGGGCGGTTTTTTCCTGTTTGGTCACTGATGCCTCCGTGTAAGGG
GGATTTCTGTTCATGGGGGTAATGATACCGATGAAACGAGAGAGGATGCTCACGATACGGGTTACTGATG
ATGAACATGCCCGGTTACTGGAACGTTGTGAGGGTAAACAACTGGCGGTATGGATGCGGCGGGACCAGAG
AAAAATCACTCAGGGTCAATGCCAGCGCTTCGTTAATACAGATGTAGGTGTTCCACAGGGTAGCCAGCAG
CATCCTGCGATGCAGATCCGGAACATAATGGTGCAGGGCGCTGACTTCCGCGTTTCCAGACTTTACGAAA
CACGGAAACCGAAGACCATTCATGTTGTTGCTCAGGTCGCAGACGTTTTGCAGCAGCAGTCGCTTCACGT
TCGCTCGCGTATCGGTGATTCATTCTGCTAACCAGTAAGGCAACCCCGCCAGCCTAGCCGGGTCCTCAAC
GACAGGAGCACGATCATGCGCACCCGTGGGGCCGCCATGCCGGCGATAATGGCCTGCTTCTCGCCGAAAC
GTTTGGTGGCGGGACCAGTGACGAAGGCTTGAGCGAGGGCGTGCAAGATTCCGAATACCGCAAGCGACAG
GCCGATCATCGTCGCGCTCCAGCGAAAGCGGTCCTCGCCGAAAATGACCCAGAGCGCTGCCGGCACCTGT
CCTACGAGTTGCATGATAAAGAAGACAGTCATAAGTGCGGCGACGATAGTCATGCCCCGCGCCCACCGGA
AGGAGCTGACTGGGTTGAAGGCTCTCAAGGGCATCGGTCGAGATCCCGGTGCCTAATGAGTGAGCTAACT
TACATTAATTGCGTTGCGCTCACTGCCCGCTTTCCAGTCGGGAAACCTGTCGTGCCAGCTGCATTAATGA
ATCGGCCAACGCGCGGGGAGAGGCGGTTTGCGTATTGGGCGCCAGGGTGGTTTTTCTTTTCACCAGTGAG
ACGGGCAACAGCTGATTGCCCTTCACCGCCTGGCCCTGAGAGAGTTGCAGCAAGCGGTCCACGCTGGTTT
GCCCCAGCAGGCGAAAATCCTGTTTGATGGTGGTTAACGGCGGGATATAACATGAGCTGTCTTCGGTATC
GTCGTATCCCACTACCGAGATATCCGCACCAACGCGCAGCCCGGACTCGGTAATGGCGCGCATTGCGCCC
AGCGCCATCTGATCGTTGGCAACCAGCATCGCAGTGGGAACGATGCCCTCATTCAGCATTTGCATGGTTT
GTTGAAAACCGGACATGGCACTCCAGTCGCCTTCCCGTTCCGCTATCGGCTGAATTTGATTGCGAGTGAG
ATATTTATGCCAGCCAGCCAGACGCAGACGCGCCGAGACAGAACTTAATGGGCCCGCTAACAGCGCGATT
TGCTGGTGACCCAATGCGACCAGATGCTCCACGCCCAGTCGCGTACCGTCTTCATGGGAGAAAATAATAC
TGTTGATGGGTGTCTGGTCAGAGACATCAAGAAATAACGCCGGAACATTAGTGCAGGCAGCTTCCACAGC
AATGGCATCCTGGTCATCCAGCGGATAGTTAATGATCAGCCCACTGACGCGTTGCGCGAGAAGATTGTGC
ACCGCCGCTTTACAGGCTTCGACGCCGCTTCGTTCTACCATCGACACCACCACGCTGGCACCCAGTTGAT
CGGCGCGAGATTTAATCGCCGCGACAATTTGCGACGGCGCGTGCAGGGCCAGACTGGAGGTGGCAACGCC
AATCAGCAACGACTGTTTGCCCGCCAGTTGTTGTGCCACGCGGTTGGGAATGTAATTCAGCTCCGCCATC
GCCGCTTCCACTTTTTCCCGCGTTTTCGCAGAAACGTGGCTGGCCTGGTTCACCACGCGGGAAACGGTCT
GATAAGAGACACCGGCATACTCTGCGACATCGTATAACGTTACTGGTTTCACATTCACCACCCTGAATTG
ACTCTCTTCCGGGCGCTATCATGCCATACCGCGAAAGGTTTTGCGCCATTCGATGGTGTCCGGGATCTCG
ACGCTCTCCCTTATGCGACTCCTGCATTAGGAAGCAGCCCAGTAGTAGGTTGAGGCCGTTGAGCACCGCC
GCCGCAAGGAATGGTGCATGCAAGGAGATGGCGCCCAACAGTCCCCCGGCCACGGGGCCTGCCACCATAC
CCACGCCGAAACAAGCGCTCATGAGCCCGAAGTGGCGAGCCCGATCTTCCCCATCGGTGATGTCGGCGAT
ATATGCGCCAGCAACCGCACCTGTGGCGCCGGTGATGCCGGCCACGATGCGTCCGGCGTAGAGGATCGAG
ATCTCGATCCCGCGAAAT
Features (pLannotate 1.2.2; 23 found; start..end, strand, type, name):
      1..19      +  promoter       T7 promoter: promoter for bacteriophage T7 RNA polymerase
     20..44      +  protein_bind   lac operator: The lac repressor binds to the lac operator to inhibit transcription in E. coli. This inhibition can be relieved by adding lactose or isopropyl-β-D-thiogalactopyranoside (IPTG). lac repressor encoded by lacI
     59..81      +  RBS            RBS: efficient ribosome binding site from bacteriophage T7 gene 10 (Olins and Rangwala, 1989)
    100..116     +  CDS            capTEV™ (fragment): composite tag for in vivo biotinylation, TEV protease cleavage, and 6xHis tagging
    127..144     +  CDS            thrombin site: thrombin recognition and cleavage site
    148..1248    +  CDS            MBP: maltose binding protein from E. coli; malE (mutated); This version of the gene does not encode a signal sequence, so MBP will remain in the cytosol.
   1261..1277    +  CDS            6xHis (fragment): 6xHis affinity tag
   3661..3690    +  CDS            T7 tag (gene 10 leader) (fragment): leader peptide from bacteriophage T7 gene 10 promotes efficient translation in E. coli
   3740..3757    +  CDS            9xHis (fragment): 9xHis affinity tag
   3767..3816    +  CDS            SET1 (fragment): solubility-enhancement tag derived from T7 phage gene 10B
   3824..3871    +  terminator     T7 terminator: transcription terminator for bacteriophage T7 RNA polymerase
   3908..4336    +  rep_origin     f1 ori (sequence partly withheld): f1 bacteriophage origin of replication; arrow indicates direction of (+) strand synthesis
   4389..4446    +  promoter       AmpR promoter (fragment): bla
   4455..5270    -  CDS            KanR: aminoglycoside phosphotransferase; aph(3')-Ia; confers resistance to kanamycin in bacteria or G418 (Geneticin®) in eukaryotes
   5392..5980    +  rep_origin     ori: high-copy-number ColE1/pMB1/pBR322/pUC origin of replication
   6166..6305    -  misc_feature   bom: basis of mobility region from pBR322
   6407..6598    -  CDS            rop: Rop protein, which maintains plasmids at low copy number; rop
   6615..6995    +  CDS            YPB1_ECOLX: Protein predicted: Swiss-Prot protein existence level 4. From Escherichia coli.
   7067..7358    -  CDS            TcR (fragment): tetracycline efflux protein; tet; confers resistance to tetracycline
   7373..7394    -  protein_bind   CAP binding site: CAP binding activates transcription in the presence of cAMP. E. coli catabolite activator protein
   7407..8489    -  CDS            lacI: lac repressor; lacI; The lac repressor binds to the lac operator to inhibit transcription in E. coli. This inhibition can be relieved by adding lactose or isopropyl-β-D-thiogalactopyranoside (IPTG).
   8490..8567    -  promoter       lacI promoter: lacI
   8575..8854    -  CDS            TcR (fragment): tetracycline efflux protein; tet; confers resistance to tetracycline
