[The description below was written by a language model from this plasmid's Addgene catalogue record and pLannotate feature annotations shown in this document.]
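Description:
pET28b-MBP-bhaB5 is a bacterial expression plasmid built on the Novagen pET28b backbone for producing the Bacillus halodurans protein BhaB5 in E. coli as a fusion carrying N-terminal His6 and maltose-binding protein (MBP) tags. It is selected with kanamycin through an aph(3')-Ia resistance gene and replicates from a ColE1/pBR322-type origin. The annotated bom and rop elements are those of the pBR322 lineage, although the catalogue lists the plasmid as high copy. An f1 origin is also present.

Expression is driven by a T7 promoter followed by a lac operator and the strong T7 gene 10 ribosome binding site. A plasmid-borne lacI gene supplies repressor, so transcription stays low until IPTG is added in a host that provides T7 RNA polymerase. The annotated reading frame begins with a histidine tag and a thrombin cleavage site, continues into a signal-sequence-free MBP that remains cytosolic, and includes a second short His-tag match just downstream of MBP. The roughly 2.4 kb unannotated stretch that follows corresponds in position to the bhaB5 coding region, which was inserted by Gibson assembly. It precedes residual vector tag sequences and the T7 terminator; the record does not show whether those downstream tags are translated.

MBP typically improves solubility and the His tag allows metal-affinity purification, so the construct suits preparing recombinant BhaB5 for biochemical work. The associated publication concerns a biosynthetic pathway to aromatic amines that uses glycyl-tRNA as a nitrogen donor. The sequenced record spans 8,875 nt, which is larger than the 7,660 bp total given in the catalogue fields, a discrepancy the record does not explain.
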