Addgene plasmid #167812: pET28b-MBP-bhaB5
Purpose: Expresses His6- and MBP-tagged BhaB5 in E. coli
Depositing lab: Wilfred van der Donk. Depositing organization: University of Illinois at Urbana-Champaign. Publication: A biosynthetic pathway to aromatic amines that uses glycyl-tRNA as nitrogen donor. Daniels PN, Lee H, Splain RA, Ting CP, Zhu L, Zhao X, Moore BS, van der Donk WA. Nat Chem. 2022 Jan;14(1):71-77. doi: 10.1038/s41557-021-00802-2. Epub 2021 Nov 1. PubMed 34725492.
Backbone
  Vector backbone: pET28b
  Backbone manufacturer: Novagen
  Backbone size w/o insert (bp): 5368
  Total vector size (bp): 7660
  Vector type: Bacterial Expression
Growth in bacteria
  Bacterial resistance: Kanamycin, 50 μg/mL
  Growth temperature: 37°C
  Growth strain: DH5alpha
  Copy number: High Copy
Gene/Insert
  Gene/Insert name: BhaB5 (alt name: His6- and MBP- tagged BhaB5 for E. coli expression)
  Species: Bacillus halodurans
  Insert size (bp): 2292
  GenBank ID: BAB05763.1
  Promoter: T7
  Tag / fusion protein: His6, MBP (N terminal on insert)
  Cloning method: Gibson Cloning
  Sequencing primers: 5′ TAATACGACTCACTATAGGG; 3′ GCTAGTTATTGCTCAGCGG
Terms and licenses: Academic/Nonprofit Terms; Industry Terms: Not Available to Industry
How to cite: pET28b-MBP-bhaB5 was a gift from Wilfred van der Donk (Addgene plasmid # 167812 ; http://n2t.net/addgene:167812 ; RRID:Addgene_167812)
